Addgene plasmid #134752: pCBC-DT1T2.2
Purpose: PCR template for sgRNA cloning
Depositing lab: Qi-Jun Chen. Depositing organization: China Agricultural University. Publication: A Novel Ternary Vector System United with Morphogenic Genes Enhances CRISPR/Cas Delivery in Maize. Zhang Q, Zhang Y, Lu MH, Chai YP, Jiang YY, Zhou Y, Wang XC, Chen QJ. Plant Physiol. 2019 Sep 26. pii: pp.19.00767. doi: 10.1104/pp.19.00767. PubMed 31558579.
Backbone
  Vector backbone: pCBC
  Vector type: CRISPR
Growth in bacteria
  Bacterial resistance: Chloramphenicol, 25 μg/mL
  Growth temperature: 37°C
  Growth strain: DH5alpha
  Copy number: High Copy
Gene/Insert
  Gene/Insert name: sgRNA-AtU6_29p
  gRNA/shRNA sequence: scaffold: gttttagagctagaaatagcaagttaaaataaggctagtccgttatcaacttgaaaaagtggcaccgagtcggtgc
  Species: Synthetic
  Cloning method: Restriction Enzyme; 5′ cloning site Unknown (unknown if destroyed)
Terms and licenses: Academic/Nonprofit Terms; Industry Terms: Not Available to Industry
How to cite: pCBC-DT1T2.2 was a gift from Qi-Jun Chen (Addgene plasmid # 134752 ; http://n2t.net/addgene:134752 ; RRID:Addgene_134752)
