[The description below was written by a language model from this plasmid's Addgene catalogue record and pLannotate feature annotations shown in this document.]
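Description:
pCBC-DT1T2.2 is a small, high-copy bacterial plasmid on the pCBC backbone that serves as a PCR template for building guide RNA expression cassettes for plant CRISPR/Cas9 work, rather than as an expression or delivery vector in its own right. It is propagated in standard E. coli on a ColE1/pUC-type origin and selected with chloramphenicol through a complete chloramphenicol acetyltransferase gene. The rest of the annotated backbone looks like cloning-vector remnants: flanking SP6 and T7 promoters, an EM7 bacterial promoter, rrnB T1 and T2 terminators, and fragments of lacZα, ccdB, an integrase gene and a gentamicin resistance gene. Since ccdB is annotated only as a fragment and the plasmid is grown in DH5alpha, that toxin remnant is presumably not functional.

The insert is recorded as sgRNA-AtU6_29p, a synthetic module combining the Streptococcus pyogenes Cas9 sgRNA scaffold with what the name indicates is an Arabidopsis U6-29 promoter, a Pol III promoter type used to drive guide RNA transcription. The automated annotation detects the scaffold but not the U6 promoter, which would fall in the unannotated stretch downstream of it. In templates of this design, primers carrying two different target sequences typically amplify the scaffold-to-promoter segment, so that the product supplies the scaffold for a first guide and the promoter for a second. It is then inserted into a CRISPR destination vector to make a two-guide construct; the record itself states only "PCR template for sgRNA cloning". The associated publication concerns CRISPR/Cas delivery in maize. The two sequence records (depositor 3,414 nt, sequencing result 3,364 nt) differ slightly in length and are in different orientations, but they share the same feature set.
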