Features (pLannotate 1.2.2; 12 found; start..end, strand, type, name):
     20..95      +  misc_RNA       gRNA scaffold: guide RNA scaffold for the Streptococcus pyogenes CRISPR/Cas9 system
    514..532     -  promoter       SP6 promoter: promoter for bacteriophage SP6 RNA polymerase
    605..652     -  promoter       EM7 promoter: synthetic bacterial promoter&nbsp
    694..721     -  terminator     rrnB T2 terminator: transcription terminator T2 from the E. coli rrnB gene
    853..896     +  terminator     rrnB T1 terminator: Escherichia coli rrnB; transcription terminator T1 from the E. coli rrnB gene
   1064..1652    -  rep_origin     ori: high-copy-number ColE1/pMB1/pBR322/pUC origin of replication
   1877..2536    -  CDS            CmR: chloramphenicol acetyltransferase; cat; confers resistance to chloramphenicol
   2543..2599    -  CDS            GmR (fragment): gentamycin acetyltransferase; aacC1; confers resistance to gentamycin
   2685..2789    +  CDS            int (fragment): INT2_ECOLX - Protein inferred from homology: Swiss-Prot protein existence level 3. Putative integrase believed to be involved in the insertion of antibiotic resistance genes into plasmids and transposons. From Escherichia coli.
   2885..3188    -  CDS            ccdB (fragment): CcdB, a bacterial toxin that poisons DNA gyrase; ccdB; Plasmids containing the ccdB gene cannot be propagated in standard E. coli strains.
   3198..3345    -  CDS            lacZα (fragment): LacZα fragment of β-galactosidase; lacZ fragment
   3348..3366    +  promoter       T7 promoter: promoter for bacteriophage T7 RNA polymerase
>Addgene plasmid #134752 | pCBC-DT1T2.2 | depositor full sequence | sequence record 259006 | pCBC-DT1T2.2 sequence 3414 bps
NNNNNNNNNNNNNNNNNNNGTTTTAGAGCTAGAAATAGCAAGTTAAAATAAGGCTAGTCCGTTATCAACT
TGAAAAAGTGGCACCGAGTCGGTGCTTTTTTTTGCAAAATTTTCCAGATCGATTTCTTCTTCCTCTGTTC
TTCGGCGTTCAATTTCTTTAATCCAAACTACTGCAGCCTGACAGACAAATGAGGATGCAAACAATTTTAA
AGTTTATCTAACGCTAGCTGTTTTGTTTCTTCTCTCTGGTGCACCAACGACGGCGTTTTCTCAATCATAA
AGAGGCTTGTTTTACTTAAGGCCAATAATGTTGATGGATCGAAAGAAGAGGGCTTTTAATAAACGAGCCC
GTTTAAGCTGTAAACGATGTCAAAAACATCCCACATCGTTCAGTTGAAAATAGAAGCTCTGTTTATATAT
TGGTAGAGTCGACTAAGAGATTGNNNNNNNNNNNNNNNNNNNGTTTAGAGACCAATAATCCTTGGCCTTA
AGGGCCTTGCATAGCTTGAGTATTCTATAGTGTCACCTAAATAGCTTGGCGTAATCATGGTCATAGCTGT
TTCCTGTGTGAAATTGTTATCCGCTCGGTTTAGTTCCTCACCTTGTCGTATTATACTATGCCGATATACT
ATGCCGATGATTAATTGTCAACACTTAAGTAACTAACTAACAGGAAGAGTTTGTAGAAACGCAAAAAGGC
CATCCGTCAGGATGGCCTTCTGCTTAGTTTGATGCCTGGCAGTTTATGGCGGGCGTCCTGCCCGCCACCC
TCCGGGCCGTTGCTTCACAACGTTCAAATCCGCTCCCGGCGGATTTGTCCTACTCAGGAGAGCGTTCACC
GACAAACAACAGATAAAACGAAAGGCCCAGTCTTCCGACTGAGCCTTTCGTTTTATTTGATGCCTGGCAG
TTCCCTACTCTCGCTTAGTAGTTAGACGTGCCCGAGATCCATCCTAGCGGTAATACGGTTATCCACAGAA
TCAGGGGATAACGCAGGAAAGAACATGTGAGCAAAAGGCCAGCAAAAGGCCAGGAACCGTAAAAAGGCCG
CGTTGCTGGCGTTTTTCCATAGGCTCCGCCCCCCTGACGAGCATCACAAAAATCGACGCTCAAGTCAGAG
GTGGCGAAACCCGACAGGACTATAAAGATACCAGGCGTTTCCCCCTGGAAGCTCCCTCGTGCGCTCTCCT
GTTCCGACCCTGCCGCTTACCGGATACCTGTCCGCCTTTCTCCCTTCGGGAAGCGTGGCGCTTTCTCATA
GCTCACGCTGTAGGTATCTCAGTTCGGTGTAGGTCGTTCGCTCCAAGCTGGGCTGTGTGCACGAACCCCC
CGTTCAGCCCGACCGCTGCGCCTTATCCGGTAACTATCGTCTTGAGTCCAACCCGGTAAGACACGACTTA
TCGCCACTGGCAGCAGCCACTGGTAACAGGATTAGCAGAGCGAGGTATGTAGGCGGTGCTACAGAGTTCT
TGAAGTGGTGGCCTAACTACGGCTACACTAGAAGAACAGTATTTGGTATCTGCGCTCTGCTGAAGCCAGT
TACCTTCGGAAAAAGAGTTGGTAGCTCTTGATCCGGCAAACAAACCACCGCTGGTAGCGGTGGTTTTTTT
GTTTGCAAGCAGCAGATTACGCGCAGAAAAAAAGGATCTCAAGAAGATCCTTTGATCTTTTCTACCGGGT
CTGACGCTCAGTGGAACGGGGCGGGCGGCGTTGTGACAATTTACCGAACAACTCCGCGGGACTTGACCTG
ATAGTTTGGCTGTGAGCAATTATGTGCTTAGTGCATCTAACGCTTGAGTTAAGCCGCGCCGCGAAGCGGC
GTCGGCTTGAACGAATTTCTAGCTAGAGGATCGCACCAATAACTGCCTTAAAAAAATTACGCCCCGCCCT
GCCACTCATCGCAGTACTGTTGTAATTCATTAAGCATTCTGCCGACATGGAAGCCATCACAAACGGCATG
ATGAACCTGAATCGCCAGCGGCATCAGCACCTTGTCGCCTTGCGTATAATATTTGCCCATTGTGAAAACG
GGGGCGAAGAAGTTGTCCATATTGGCCACGTTTAAATCAAAACTGGTGAAACTCACCCAGGGATTGGCTG
AGACGAAAAACATATTCTCAATAAACCCTTTAGGGAAATAGGCCAGGTTTTCACCGTAACACGCCACATC
TTGCGAATATATGTGTAGAAACTGCCGGAAATCGTCGTGGTATTCACTCCAGAGCGATGAAAACGTTTCA
GTTTGCTCATGGAAAACGGTGTAACAAGGGTGAACACTATCCCATATCACCAGCTCACCGTCTTTCATTG
CCATACGGAACTCCGGATGAGCATTCATCAGGCGGGCAAGAATGTGAATAAAGGCCGGATAAAACTTGTG
CTTACTTTTCTTTACGGTCTTTAAAAAGGCCGTAATATCCAGCTGAACGGTCTGGTTATAGGTACATTGA
GCAACTGACTGAAATGCCTCAAAATGTTCTTTACGATGCCATTGGGATATATCAACGGTGGTATATCCAG
TGATTTTTTTCTCCATGATGTTTAACTTTGTTTTAGGGCGACTGCCCTGCTGCGTAACATCGTTGCTGCT
CCATAACATCAAACATCGACCCACGGCGTAACGCGCTTGCTGCTTGGATGCCCGAGGCATAGACTGTACC
CCAAAAAAACAGTCATAACAAGCCATGAAAACCGCCACTGCGCCGTTACCACCGCTGCGTTCGGTCAAGG
TTCTGGACCAGTTGCGTGAGCGCATACGCTACTTGCATTACAGCTTACGAACCGAACGAGGCTTATGTCC
ACTCATGGTCCGTTTCTGCGGACTGGCTTTCTACGTGAAAAGGATCTAGGTGAAGATCCTTTTTGATAAT
CTCATGCCTGACATTTATATTCCCCAGAACATCAGGTTAATGGCGTTTTTGATGTCATTTTCGCGGTGGC
TGAGATCAGCCACTTCTTCCCCGATAACGGATACTGGCACACTTGCCATATCGGTGGTCATCATGCGCCA
GCTTTCATCCCCGATATGCACCACCGGGTAAAGTTCACGGGAGACTTTATCTGACAGCAGACGTGCACTG
GCCAGGGGGATCACCATCCGTCGCCCCGGCGTGTCAATAATATCACTCTGTACATCCACAAACAGACGAT
AACGGCTCTCTCTTTTATAGGTGTAAACCTTAAACTGCCGTACGTATAGGCTGCGCAACTGTTGGGAAGG
GCGATCGGTGCGGGCCTCTTCGCTATTACGCCAGCTGGCGAAAGGGGGATGTGCTGCAAGGCGATTAAGT
TGGGTAACGCCAGGGTTTTCCCAGTCACGACGTTGTAAAACGACGGCCAGTGAATTGTAATACGACTCAC
TATAGGGCGAATTGGGCCAGGCCAAATAGGCCAAAGGAATAATGGTCTCTATTG
