Features (pLannotate 1.2.2; 12 found; start..end, strand, type, name):
      1..48      +  promoter       EM7 promoter: synthetic bacterial promoter&nbsp
    121..139     +  promoter       SP6 promoter: promoter for bacteriophage SP6 RNA polymerase
    195..270     +  misc_RNA       gRNA scaffold: guide RNA scaffold for the Streptococcus pyogenes CRISPR/Cas9 system
    651..669     -  promoter       T7 promoter: promoter for bacteriophage T7 RNA polymerase
    672..819     +  CDS            lacZα (fragment): LacZα fragment of β-galactosidase; lacZ fragment
    829..1132    +  CDS            ccdB (fragment): CcdB, a bacterial toxin that poisons DNA gyrase; ccdB; Plasmids containing the ccdB gene cannot be propagated in standard E. coli strains.
   1228..1332    -  CDS            int (fragment): INT2_ECOLX - Protein inferred from homology: Swiss-Prot protein existence level 3. Putative integrase believed to be involved in the insertion of antibiotic resistance genes into plasmids and transposons. From Escherichia coli.
   1418..1474    +  CDS            GmR (fragment): gentamycin acetyltransferase; aacC1; confers resistance to gentamycin
   1481..2140    +  CDS            CmR: chloramphenicol acetyltransferase; cat; confers resistance to chloramphenicol
   2365..2953    +  rep_origin     ori: high-copy-number ColE1/pMB1/pBR322/pUC origin of replication
   3121..3164    -  terminator     rrnB T1 terminator: Escherichia coli rrnB; transcription terminator T1 from the E. coli rrnB gene
   3296..3323    +  terminator     rrnB T2 terminator: transcription terminator T2 from the E. coli rrnB gene
>Addgene plasmid #134752 | pCBC-DT1T2.2 | addgene full sequence | sequence record 266367 | Addgene NGS Result
GTTGACAATTAATCATCGGCATAGTATATCGGCATAGTATAATACGACAAGGTGAGGAACTAAACCGAGC
GGATAACAATTTCACACAGGAAACAGCTATGACCATGATTACGCCAAGCTATTTAGGTGACACTATAGAA
TACTCAAGCTATGCAAGGCCCTTAAGGCCAAGGTCCACTGAGCGTCAGGTCTCAGTTTTAGAGCTAGAAA
TAGCAAGTTAAAATAAGGCTAGTCCGTTATCAACTTGAAAAAGTGGCACCGAGTCGGTGCTTTTTTTTGC
AAAATTTTCCAGATCGATTTCTTCTTCCTCTGTTCTTCGGCGTTCAATTTCTTTAATCCAAACTACTGCA
GCCTGACAGACAAATGAGGATGCAAACAATTTTAAAGTTTATCTAACGCTAGCTGTTTTGTTTCTTCTCT
CTGGTGCACCAACGACGGCGTTTTCTCAATCATAAAGAGGCTTGTTTTACTTAAGGCCAATAATGTTGAT
GGATCGAAAGAAGAGGGCTTTTAATAAACGAGCCCGTTTAAGCTGTAAACGATGTCAAAAACATCCCACA
TCGTTCAGTTGAAAATAGAAGCTCTGTTTATATATTGGTAGAGTCGACTAAGAGATTGGCCTTTGGCCTA
TTTGGCCTGGCCCAATTCGCCCTATAGTGAGTCGTATTACAATTCACTGGCCGTCGTTTTACAACGTCGT
GACTGGGAAAACCCTGGCGTTACCCAACTTAATCGCCTTGCAGCACATCCCCCTTTCGCCAGCTGGCGTA
ATAGCGAAGAGGCCCGCACCGATCGCCCTTCCCAACAGTTGCGCAGCCTATACGTACGGCAGTTTAAGGT
TTACACCTATAAAAGAGAGAGCCGTTATCGTCTGTTTGTGGATGTACAGAGTGATATTATTGACACGCCG
GGGCGACGGATGGTGATCCCCCTGGCCAGTGCACGTCTGCTGTCAGATAAAGTCTCCCGTGAACTTTACC
CGGTGGTGCATATCGGGGATGAAAGCTGGCGCATGATGACCACCGATATGGCAAGTGTGCCAGTATCCGT
TATCGGGGAAGAAGTGGCTGATCTCAGCCACCGCGAAAATGACATCAAAAACGCCATTAACCTGATGTTC
TGGGGAATATAAATGTCAGGCATGAGATTATCAAAAAGGATCTTCACCTAGATCCTTTTCACGTAGAAAG
CCAGTCCGCAGAAACGGACCATGAGTGGACATAAGCCTCGTTCGGTTCGTAAGCTGTAATGCAAGTAGCG
TATGCGCTCACGCAACTGGTCCAGAACCTTGACCGAACGCAGCGGTGGTAACGGCGCAGTGGCGGTTTTC
ATGGCTTGTTATGACTGTTTTTTTGGGGTACAGTCTATGCCTCGGGCATCCAAGCAGCAAGCGCGTTACG
CCGTGGGTCGATGTTTGATGTTATGGAGCAGCAACGATGTTACGCAGCAGGGCAGTCGCCCTAAAACAAA
GTTAAACATCATGGAGAAAAAAATCACTGGATATACCACCGTTGATATATCCCAATGGCATCGTAAAGAA
CATTTTGAGGCATTTCAGTCAGTTGCTCAATGTACCTATAACCAGACCGTTCAGCTGGATATTACGGCCT
TTTTAAAGACCGTAAAGAAAAGTAAGCACAAGTTTTATCCGGCCTTTATTCACATTCTTGCCCGCCTGAT
GAATGCTCATCCGGAGTTCCGTATGGCAATGAAAGACGGTGAGCTGGTGATATGGGATAGTGTTCACCCT
TGTTACACCGTTTTCCATGAGCAAACTGAAACGTTTTCATCGCTCTGGAGTGAATACCACGACGATTTCC
GGCAGTTTCTACACATATATTCGCAAGATGTGGCGTGTTACGGTGAAAACCTGGCCTATTTCCCTAAAGG
GTTTATTGAGAATATGTTTTTCGTCTCAGCCAATCCCTGGGTGAGTTTCACCAGTTTTGATTTAAACGTG
GCCAATATGGACAACTTCTTCGCCCCCGTTTTCACAATGGGCAAATATTATACGCAAGGCGACAAGGTGC
TGATGCCGCTGGCGATTCAGGTTCATCATGCCGTTTGTGATGGCTTCCATGTCGGCAGAATGCTTAATGA
ATTACAACAGTACTGCGATGAGTGGCAGGGCGGGGCGTAATTTTTTTAAGGCAGTTATTGGTGCGATCCT
CTAGCTAGAAATTCGTTCAAGCCGACGCCGCTTCGCGGCGCGGCTTAACTCAAGCGTTAGATGCACTAAG
CACATAATTGCTCACAGCCAAACTATCAGGTCAAGTCCCGCGGAGTTGTTCGGTAAATTGTCACAACGCC
GCCCGCCCCGTTCCACTGAGCGTCAGACCCCGTAGAAAAGATCAAAGGATCTTCTTGAGATCCTTTTTTT
CTGCGCGTAATCTGCTGCTTGCAAACAAAAAAACCACCGCTACCAGCGGTGGTTTGTTTGCCGGATCAAG
AGCTACCAACTCTTTTTCCGAAGGTAACTGGCTTCAGCAGAGCGCAGATACCAAATACTGTTCTTCTAGT
GTAGCCGTAGTTAGGCCACCACTTCAAGAACTCTGTAGCACCGCCTACATACCTCGCTCTGCTAATCCTG
TTACCAGTGGCTGCTGCCAGTGGCGATAAGTCGTGTCTTACCGGGTTGGACTCAAGACGATAGTTACCGG
ATAAGGCGCAGCGGTCGGGCTGAACGGGGGGTTCGTGCACACAGCCCAGCTTGGAGCGAACGACCTACAC
CGAACTGAGATACCTACAGCGTGAGCTATGAGAAAGCGCCACGCTTCCCGAAGGGAGAAAGGCGGACAGG
TATCCGGTAAGCGGCAGGGTCGGAACAGGAGAGCGCACGAGGGAGCTTCCAGGGGGAAACGCCTGGTATC
TTTATAGTCCTGTCGGGTTTCGCCACCTCTGACTTGAGCGTCGATTTTTGTGATGCTCGTCAGGGGGGCG
GAGCCTATGGAAAAACGCCAGCAACGCGGCCTTTTTACGGTTCCTGGCCTTTTGCTGGCCTTTTGCTCAC
ATGTTCTTTCCTGCGTTATCCCCTGATTCTGTGGATAACCGTATTACCGCTAGGATGGATCTCGGGCACG
TCTAACTACTAAGCGAGAGTAGGGAACTGCCAGGCATCAAATAAAACGAAAGGCTCAGTCGGAAGACTGG
GCCTTTCGTTTTATCTGTTGTTTGTCGGTGAACGCTCTCCTGAGTAGGACAAATCCGCCGGGAGCGGATT
TGAACGTTGTGAAGCAACGGCCCGGAGGGTGGCGGGCAGGACGCCCGCCATAAACTGCCAGGCATCAAAC
TAAGCAGAAGGCCATCCTGACGGATGGCCTTTTTGCGTTTCTACAAACTCTTCCTGTTAGTTAGTTACTT
AAGT
